>Addgene plasmid #168941 | pEntry_HCoV-OC43-nsp16 | addgene full sequence | sequence record 437567 | Addgene NGS Result
CTACCAGCGGTGGTTTGTTTGCCGGATCAAGAGCTACCAACTCTTTTTCCGAAGGTAACTGGCTTCAGCA
GAGCGCAGATACCAAATACTGTTCTTCTAGTGTAGCCGTAGTTAGGCCACCACTTCAAGAACTCTGTAGC
ACCGCCTACATACCTCGCTCTGCTAATCCTGTTACCAGTGGCTGCTGCCAGTGGCGATAAGTCGTGTCTT
ACCGGGTTGGACTCAAGACGATAGTTACCGGATAAGGCGCAGCGGTCGGGCTGAACGGGGGGTTCGTGCA
CACAGCCCAGCTTGGAGCGAACGACCTACACCGAACTGAGATACCTACAGCGTGAGCTATGAGAAAGCGC
CACGCTTCCCGAAGGGAGAAAGGCGGACAGGTATCCGGTAAGCGGCAGGGTCGGAACAGGAGAGCGCACG
AGGGAGCTTCCAGGGGGAAACGCCTGGTATCTTTATAGTCCTGTCGGGTTTCGCCACCTCTGACTTGAGC
GTCGATTTTTGTGATGCTCGTCAGGGGGGCGGAGCCTATGGAAAAACGCCAGCAACGCGGCCTTTTTACG
GTTCCTGGCCTTTTGCTGGCCTTTTGCTCACATGTTCTTTCCTGCGTTATCCCCTGATTCTGTGGATAAC
CGTATTACCGCCTTTGAGTGAGCTGATACCGCTCGCCGCAGCCGAACGACCGAGCGCAGCGAGTCAGTGA
GCGAGGAAGCGGAAGAGCGCCCAATACGCAAACCGCCTCTCCCCGCGCGTTGGCCGATTCATTAATGCAG
CTGGCACGACAGGTTTCCCGACTGGAAAGCGGGCAGTGAGCGCAACGCAATTAATACGCGTACCGCTAGC
CAGGAAGAGTTTGTAGAAACGCAAAAAGGCCATCCGTCAGGATGGCCTTCTGCTTAGTTTGATGCCTGGC
AGTTTATGGCGGGCGTCCTGCCCGCCACCCTCCGGGCCGTTGCTTCACAACGTTCAAATCCGCTCCCGGC
GGATTTGTCCTACTCAGGAGAGCGTTCACCGACAAACAACAGATAAAACGAAAGGCCCAGTCTTCCGACT
GAGCCTTTCGTTTTATTTGATGCCTGGCAGTTCCCTACTCTCGCGTTAACGCTAGCATGGATGTTTTCCC
AGTCACGACGTTGTAAAACGACGGCCAGTCTTAAGCTCGGGCCCCAAATAATGATTTTATTTTGACTGAT
AGTGACCTGTTCGTTGCAACAAATTGATGAGCAATGCTTTTTTATAATGCCAACTTTGTACAAAAAAGCA
GAAGGGCCGTCAAGGCCAGGATCCATGGGATCCGCTGCATCTGACTGGAAGCCTGGTTATTCTATGCCTG
TATTATATAAGTATTTGAATTCTCCAATGGAAAGAGTTAGTCTCTGGAATTATGGGAAGCCAGTTACTTT
GCCTACAGGCTGTATGATGAATGTTGCTAAGTATACTCAGTTATGTCAATATCTGAATACTACAACATTA
GCTGTACCTGTTAATATGCGAGTTTTGCATTTAGGTGCAGGTTCAGAAAAAGGAGTAGCACCGGGTTCTG
CAGTTCTTAGGCAGTGGTTGCCTGCTGGTACTATTCTTGTAGATAACGATTTATACCCATTTGTTAGTGA
CAGTGTCGCTACATATTTTGGGGATTGTATAACTTTACCCTTTGATTGTCAATGGGATTTGATAATTTCT
GATATGTATGACCCTATTACTAAGAACATAGGGGAGTACAATGTGAGTAAAGATGGTTTCTTTACATACA
TTTGTCATATGATTCGAGACAAGTTAGCTCTGGGTGGCAGTGTTGCTATAAAAATAACAGAGTTTTCTTG
GAATGCAGAATTATATAAGTTAATGGGGTATTTTGCATTTTGGACTGTGTTTTGCACAAATGCAAATGCT
TCTTCTAGTGAAGGATTTTTAATTGGCATAAATTATTTGTGTAAGCCCAAGGTTGAGATAGATGGAAATG
TTATGCATGCCAATTATTTGTTTTGGAGAAATTCCACAGTTTGGAACGGGGGTGCTTATAGCCTGTTTGA
TATGGCTAAATTCCCGCTTAAGTTGGCTGGTACTGCCGTAATAAATTTAAGAGCAGACCAGATTAATGAT
ATGGTTTATTCCCTTCTTGAAAAGGGTAAACTACTTATTAGAGATACAAATAAAGAAGTTTTCGTTGGTG
ACAGTTTGGTTAATGTAATCCTTAATTAAGACGCGATCGCGGCCTCATGGGCCCAGCTTTCTTGTACAAA
GTTGGCATTATAAAAAATAATTGCTCATCAATTTGTTGCAACGAACAGGTCACTATCAGTCAAAATAAAA
TCATTATTTGCCATCCAGCTGATATCCCCTATAGTGAGTCGTATTACATGGTCATAGCTGTTTCCTGGCA
GCTCTGGCCCGTGTCTCAAAATCTCTGATGTTACATTGCACAAGATAAAAATATATCATCATGCCTCCTC
TAGACCAGCCAGGACAGAAATGCCTCGACTTCGCTGCTACCCAAGGTTGCCGGGTGACGCACACCGTGGA
AACGGATGAAGGCACGAACCCAGTGGACATAAGCCTGTTCGGTTCGTAAGCTGTAATGCAAGTAGCGTAT
GCGCTCACGCAACTGGTCCAGAACCTTGACCGAACGCAGCGGTGGTAACGGCGCAGTGGCGGTTTTCATG
GCTTGTTATGACTGTTTTTTTGGGGTACAGTCTATGCCTCGGGCATCCAAGCAGCAAGCGCGTTACGCCG
TGGGTCGATGTTTGATGTTATGGAGCAGCAACGATGTTACGCAGCAGGGCAGTCGCCCTAAAACAAAGTT
AAACATTATGAGGGAAGCGGTGATCGCCGAAGTATCGACTCAACTATCAGAGGTAGTTGGCGTCATCGAG
CGCCATCTCGAACCGACGTTGCTGGCCGTACATTTGTACGGCTCCGCAGTGGATGGCGGCCTGAAGCCAC
ACAGTGATATTGATTTGCTGGTTACGGTGACCGTAAGGCTTGATGAAACAACGCGGCGAGCTTTGATCAA
CGACCTTTTGGAAACTTCGGCTTCCCCTGGAGAGAGCGAGATTCTCCGCGCTGTAGAAGTCACCATTGTT
GTGCACGACGACATCATTCCGTGGCGTTATCCAGCTAAGCGCGAACTGCAATTTGGAGAATGGCAGCGCA
ATGACATTCTTGCAGGTATCTTCGAGCCAGCCACGATCGACATTGATCTGGCTATCTTGCTGACAAAAGC
AAGAGAACATAGCGTTGCCTTGGTAGGTCCAGCGGCGGAGGAACTCTTTGATCCGGTTCCTGAACAGGAT
CTATTTGAGGCGCTAAATGAAACCTTAACGCTATGGAACTCGCCGCCCGACTGGGCTGGCGATGAGCGAA
ATGTAGTGCTTACGTTGTCCCGCATTTGGTACAGCGCAGTAACCGGCAAAATCGCGCCGAAGGATGTCGC
TGCCGACTGGGCAATGGAGCGCCTGCCGGCCCAGTATCAGCCCGTCATACTTGAAGCTAGACAGGCTTAT
CTTGGACAAGAAGAAGATCGCTTGGCCTCGCGCGCAGATCAGTTGGAAGAATTTGTCCACTACGTGAAAG
GCGAGATCACCAAGGTAGTCGGCAAATAACCCTCGAGCCACCCATGACCAAAATCCCTTAACGTGAGTTA
CGCGTCGTTCCACTGAGCGTCAGACCCCGTAGAAAAGATCAAAGGATCTTCTTGAGATCCTTTTTTTCTG
CGCGTAATCTGCTGCTTGCAAACAAAAAAACCACCG
Features (pLannotate 1.2.2; 12 found; start..end, strand, type, name):
    717..809     +  CDS            lacI (fragment): lac repressor; lacI; The lac repressor binds to the lac operator to inhibit transcription in E. coli. This inhibition can be relieved by adding lactose or isopropyl-β-D-thiogalactopyranoside (IPTG).
    864..891     -  terminator     rrnB T2 terminator: transcription terminator T2 from the E. coli rrnB gene
   1023..1066    +  terminator     rrnB T1 terminator: Escherichia coli rrnB; transcription terminator T1 from the E. coli rrnB gene
   1113..1149    -  CDS            lacZα (fragment): LacZα fragment of β-galactosidase; lacZ fragment
   1165..1261    +  protein_bind   attL1: mutant version of attL; recombination site for the Gateway® LR reaction LR Clonase™
   1297..2184    +  CDS            rep (fragment): R1AB_CVPFS - Protein inferred from homology: Swiss-Prot protein existence level 3. NendoU is a Mn(2+)-dependent, uridylate-specific enzyme, which leaves 2'-3'-cyclic phosphates 5' to the cleaved bond. From Porcine transmissible gastroenteritis coronavirus (strain FS772/70) (TGEV).
   2222..2320    -  protein_bind   attL2: mutant version of attL; recombination site for the Gateway® LR reaction LR Clonase™
   2338..2356    -  promoter       T7 promoter: promoter for bacteriophage T7 RNA polymerase
   2546..2569    +  promoter       Pc promoter (fragment): intI1 (promoter lies within the coding sequence); class 1 integron promoter
   2745..2801    +  CDS            GmR (fragment): gentamycin acetyltransferase; aacC1; confers resistance to gentamycin
   2808..3599    +  CDS            SmR: aminoglycoside adenylyltransferase (Murphy, 1985); aadA; confers resistance to spectinomycin and streptomycin
   3692..534     +  rep_origin     ori (across the origin): high-copy-number ColE1/pMB1/pBR322/pUC origin of replication
