[The description below was written by a language model from this plasmid's Addgene catalogue record and pLannotate feature annotations shown in this document.]
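Description:
pEntry_HCoV-OC43-nsp16 is a Gateway-compatible Entry clone built on the pENTR223.1 backbone (SfiI-adapted version) that carries the coding sequence for non-structural protein 16 (nsp16) of human coronavirus OC43, one of the mature products encoded within the viral ORF1ab polyprotein gene. The plasmid is propagated in E. coli from a high-copy ColE1/pUC-type origin and is selected with spectinomycin through an aadA (SmR) aminoglycoside adenylyltransferase gene. This gene sits downstream of a class 1 integron Pc promoter fragment and a short remnant of a gentamicin resistance gene. The sequenced plasmid is about 3.7 kb.

The 897 bp insert was made by gene synthesis and cloned directionally between two SfiI sites. It lies between attL1 and attL2, so an LR Clonase reaction can move it into any attR-containing destination vector. According to the depositor's comments, the 5′ linker supplies BamHI sites flanking an ATG start codon, which nsp16 would otherwise lack as an internal polyprotein cleavage product. The 3′ linker carries PacI and AsiSI sites around a TAA stop codon. The automated annotation labels the insert as a fragment of a coronavirus replicase polyprotein by homology to a porcine coronavirus entry, which is consistent with an ORF1ab-derived sequence rather than indicating a different insert. rrnB T1 and T2 terminators upstream of attL1 insulate the cassette from read-through transcription, and a T7 promoter lies just outside attL2, oriented towards the insert. Small lacI and lacZα fragments are backbone remnants. The Entry vector has no dedicated expression promoter for the insert. It serves as a transfer-ready source clone within a collection of human coronavirus protein-coding sequences.
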