Addgene plasmid #168941: pEntry_HCoV-OC43-nsp16
Purpose: Gateway-compatible Entry vector
Depositing lab: Pascal Falter-Braun. Depositing organization: Helmholtz Munich. Publication: A resource of human coronavirus protein-coding sequences in a flexible, multipurpose Gateway Entry clone collection. Weller B, Lin CW, Pogoutse O, Sauer M, Marin-de la Rosa N, Strobel A, Young V, Knapp JJ, Rayhan A, Falter C, Kim DK, Roth FP, Falter-Braun P. G3 (Bethesda). 2023 Jul 5;13(7):jkad105. doi: 10.1093/g3journal/jkad105. PubMed 37267226.
Backbone
  Vector backbone: pENTR223.1*SfiI
  Backbone size w/o insert (bp): 2800
  Vector type: Gateway-compatible Entry vector
Growth in bacteria
  Bacterial resistance: Spectinomycin, 50 μg/mL
  Growth temperature: 37°C
  Growth strain: DH5alpha
  Copy number: High Copy
Gene/Insert
  Gene/Insert name: HCoV-OC43-nsp16 (alt name: nsp16)
  Species: Other
  Insert size (bp): 897
  Entrez Gene: ORF1ab (a.k.a. EYW02_gp1)
  Cloning method: Restriction Enzyme; 5′ cloning site SfiI (unknown if destroyed); 3′ cloning site SfiI (unknown if destroyed)
  Sequencing primers: 5′ M13 uni (-21); 3′ M13 rev (-29)
Resource information
  A portion of this plasmid was derived from a plasmid made by: Synthesized by Twist Bioscience
Terms and licenses: Academic/Nonprofit Terms; Industry Terms: Not Available to Industry
Depositor comments: 5'-linker: SfiI-BamHI-ATG-BamHI (GGCCGTCAaggccaggatccatgggatcc), 3'-linker: PacI-TAA-AsiSI-SfiI (cttaatTAAgacgcgatcgcggcctcatGGGCC).
How to cite: pEntry_HCoV-OC43-nsp16 was a gift from Pascal Falter-Braun (Addgene plasmid # 168941 ; http://n2t.net/addgene:168941 ; RRID:Addgene_168941)
