>Addgene plasmid #168941 | pEntry_HCoV-OC43-nsp16 | depositor partial sequence | sequence record 327446 | gene-specific Insert sequence
GCTGCATCTGACTGGAAGCCTGGTTATTCTATGCCTGTATTATATAAGTATTTGAATTCTCCAATGGAAA
GAGTTAGTCTCTGGAATTATGGGAAGCCAGTTACTTTGCCTACAGGCTGTATGATGAATGTTGCTAAGTA
TACTCAGTTATGTCAATATCTGAATACTACAACATTAGCTGTACCTGTTAATATGCGAGTTTTGCATTTA
GGTGCAGGTTCAGAAAAAGGAGTAGCACCGGGTTCTGCAGTTCTTAGGCAGTGGTTGCCTGCTGGTACTA
TTCTTGTAGATAACGATTTATACCCATTTGTTAGTGACAGTGTCGCTACATATTTTGGGGATTGTATAAC
TTTACCCTTTGATTGTCAATGGGATTTGATAATTTCTGATATGTATGACCCTATTACTAAGAACATAGGG
GAGTACAATGTGAGTAAAGATGGTTTCTTTACATACATTTGTCATATGATTCGAGACAAGTTAGCTCTGG
GTGGCAGTGTTGCTATAAAAATAACAGAGTTTTCTTGGAATGCAGAATTATATAAGTTAATGGGGTATTT
TGCATTTTGGACTGTGTTTTGCACAAATGCAAATGCTTCTTCTAGTGAAGGATTTTTAATTGGCATAAAT
TATTTGTGTAAGCCCAAGGTTGAGATAGATGGAAATGTTATGCATGCCAATTATTTGTTTTGGAGAAATT
CCACAGTTTGGAACGGGGGTGCTTATAGCCTGTTTGATATGGCTAAATTCCCGCTTAAGTTGGCTGGTAC
TGCCGTAATAAATTTAAGAGCAGACCAGATTAATGATATGGTTTATTCCCTTCTTGAAAAGGGTAAACTA
CTTATTAGAGATACAAATAAAGAAGTTTTCGTTGGTGACAGTTTGGTTAATGTAATC
